Addgene plasmid #214538: AiP1762 - pAAV-AiE2344m-minBG-SYFP2-WPRE-BGHpA
Purpose: AiE2344m is an enhancer sequence, designed to drive AAV-mediated transgene expression in specific populations of brain cells
Depositing lab: Allen Institute for Brain Science & Bosiljka Tasic. Depositing organization: Allen Institute. Publication: A suite of enhancer AAVs and transgenic mouse lines for genetic access to cortical cell types. Ben-Simon Y, Hooper M, Narayan S, Daigle TL, Dwivedi D, Way SW, Oster A, Stafford DA, Mich JK, Taormina MJ, Martinez RA, Opitz-Araya X, Roth JR, Alexander JR, Allen S, Amster A, Arbuckle J, Ayala A, Baker PM, Bakken TE, Barcelli T, Barta S, Bendrick J, Bertagnolli D, Bielstein C, Bishwakarma P, Bowlus J, Boyer G, Brouner K, Casian B, Casper T, Chakka AB, Chakrabarty R, Chance RK, Chavan S, Clark M, Colbert K, Collman F, Daniel S, Departee M, DiValentin P, Donadio N, Dotson N, Egdorf T, Fliss T, Gabitto M, Garcia J, Gary A, Gasperini M, Gloe J, Goldy J, Gore BB, Graybuck L, Greisman N, Haeseleer F, Halterman C, Haradon Z, Hastings SD, Helback O, Ho W, Hockemeyer D, Huang C, Huff S, Hunker A, Johansen N, Jones D, Juneau Z, Kalmbach B, Kannan M, Khem S, Kussick E, Kutsal R, Larsen R, Lee C, Lee AY, Leibly M, Lenz GH, Li S, Liang E, Lusk N, Madigan Z, Malloy J, Malone J, McCue R, Melchor J, Mollenkopf T, Moosman S, Morin E, Newman D, Ng L, Ngo K, Omstead V, Otto S, Oyama A, Pena N, Pham T, Phillips E, Pom CA, Potekhina L, Ransford S, Ray PL, Rette D, Reynoldson C, Rimorin C, Rocha D, Ruiz A, Sanchez REA, Sawyer L, Sedeno-Cortes A, Sevigny JP, Shapovalova N, Shepard N, Shulga L, Sigler AR, Siverts L, Soliman S, Somasundaram S, Staats B, Stewart K, Szelenyi E, Tieu M, Trader C, Tran A, van Velthoven CTJ, Walker M, Wang Y, Weed N, Wirthlin M, Wood T, Wynalda B, Yao Z, Zhou T, Ariza J, Dee N, Reding M, Ronellenfitch K, Mufti S, Sunkin SM, Smith KA, Esposito L, Waters J, Thyagarajan B, Yao S, Lein ES, Zeng H, Levi BP, Ngai J, Ting JT, Tasic B. Cell. 2025 May 16:S0092-8674(25)00513-6. doi: 10.1016/j.cell.2025.05.002. PubMed 40403729.
Backbone
  Vector backbone: pAAV2
  Vector type: AAV
Growth in bacteria
  Bacterial resistance: Ampicillin, 100 μg/mL
  Growth temperature: 37°C
  Growth strain: NEB Stable
  Copy number: High Copy
Gene/Insert
  Gene/Insert name: SYFP2
  Species: Synthetic
  Promoter: minBG
  Cloning method: Gibson Cloning
Terms and licenses: Academic/Nonprofit Terms; Industry Terms: Not Available to Industry
Depositor comments: 5' Cloning Site: SgrAI (destroyed), 3' Cloning Site: SgrAI (destroyed). Please visit https://doi.org/10.1101/2024.06.10.597244 for bioRxiv preprint.
How to cite: AiP1762 - pAAV-AiE2344m-minBG-SYFP2-WPRE-BGHpA was a gift from Allen Institute for Brain Science & Bosiljka Tasic (Addgene plasmid # 214538 ; http://n2t.net/addgene:214538 ; RRID:Addgene_214538)
