[The description below was written by a language model from this plasmid's Addgene catalogue record and pLannotate feature annotations shown in this document.]
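Description:
AiP1762 - pAAV-AiE2344m-minBG-SYFP2-WPRE-BGHpA is an AAV transfer plasmid built on a pAAV2 backbone and designed to produce recombinant adeno-associated virus carrying an enhancer-driven fluorescent reporter. It is propagated in bacteria as a high-copy plasmid through a ColE1/pUC-type origin and selected with ampicillin via the β-lactamase gene and its promoter. An f1 phage origin and small remnants of pBR322-derived rop and bom sequences are also present in the backbone. The recorded host is a recombination-deficient stable strain, a common choice for maintaining the repeat-rich AAV2 inverted terminal repeats. One ITR is annotated in full, whereas the other is detected only as short fragments in the sequenced record.

Between the ITRs, which provide the signals for replication and packaging of the viral genome, lies a single expression cassette. The AiE2344m enhancer is placed upstream of the minimal beta-globin promoter (minBG), which has little activity by itself, so transcription depends largely on the enhancer and is intended to be restricted to specific populations of brain cells. Neither the enhancer nor minBG is annotated in the feature table, but the unannotated stretch between the SYFP2 coding sequence and the fragmentary ITR is where they would be expected to sit. The cassette drives SYFP2, a rapidly maturing monomeric yellow fluorescent protein derived from Aequorea victoria, followed by a WPRE element (annotated as two fragments, suggesting a shortened variant) to boost transcript stability and expression, and a bovine growth hormone polyadenylation signal. The record does not state which cell types the enhancer targets. The construct belongs to a collection of enhancer AAVs for genetic access to cortical cell types, and it serves to label and evaluate enhancer-defined cell populations.
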