Features (pLannotate 1.2.2; 14 found; start..end, strand, type, name):
    127..231     -  promoter       AmpR promoter: bla
    326..361     +  CDS            rop (fragment): Rop protein, which maintains plasmids at low copy number; rop
    463..512     +  misc_feature   bom (fragment): basis of mobility region from pBR322
    513..968     -  rep_origin     f1 ori (sequence partly withheld): f1 bacteriophage origin of replication; arrow indicates direction of (+) strand synthesis
    987..1038    +  misc_feature   bom (fragment): basis of mobility region from pBR322
   1043..1183    -  repeat_region  AAV2 ITR: inverted terminal repeat of adeno-associated virus serotype 2 inverted
   1301..1412    -  polyA_signal   bGH poly(A) signal: bovine growth hormone polyadenylation signal
   1429..1509    -  misc_feature   WPRE (fragment): woodchuck hepatitis virus posttranscriptional regulatory element
   1515..1672    -  misc_feature   WPRE (fragment): woodchuck hepatitis virus posttranscriptional regulatory element
   1712..2428    -  CDS            SYFP2: SYFP2 is a basic (constitutively fluorescent) yellow fluorescent protein published in 2006, derived from Aequorea victoria. It is reported to be a very rapidly-maturing monomer with moderate acid sensitivity.
   3101..3128    -  repeat_region  AAV2 ITR (fragment): inverted terminal repeat of adeno-associated virus serotype 2 inverted
   3157..3184    -  repeat_region  AAV2 ITR (fragment): inverted terminal repeat of adeno-associated virus serotype 2 inverted
   3257..3845    -  rep_origin     ori: high-copy-number ColE1/pMB1/pBR322/pUC origin of replication
   4016..126     -  CDS            AmpR (across the origin): β-lactamase; bla; confers resistance to ampicillin, carbenicillin, and related antibiotics
>Addgene plasmid #214538 | AiP1762 - pAAV-AiE2344m-minBG-SYFP2-WPRE-BGHpA | addgene full sequence | sequence record 438972 | Addgene NGS Result
CACTCGTGCACCCAACTGATCTTCAGCATCTTTTACTTTCACCAGCGTTTCTGGGTGAGCAAAAACAGGA
AGGCAAAATGCCGCAAAAAAGGGAATAAGGGCGACACGGAAATGTTGAATACTCATACTCTTCCTTTTTC
AATATTATTGAAGCATTTATCAGGGTTATTGTCTCATGAGCGGATACATATTTGAATGTATTTAGAAAAA
TAAACAAATAGGGGTTCCGCGCACATTTCCCCGAAAAGTGCCACCTGACGTCTAAGAAACCATTATTATC
ATGACATTAACCTATAAAAATAGGCGTATCACGAGGCCCTTTCGTCTCGCGCGTTTCGGTGATGACGGTG
AAAACCTCTGACACATGCAGCTCCCGGAGACGGTCACAGCTTGTCTGTAAGCGGATGCCGGGAGCAGACA
AGCCCGTCAGGGCGCGTCAGCGGGTGTTGGCGGGTGTCGGGGCTGGCTTAACTATGCGGCATCAGAGCAG
ATTGTACTGAGAGTGCACCATAAAATTGTAAACGTTAATATTTTGTTAAAATTCGCGTTAAATTTTTGTT
AAATCAGCTCATTTTTTAACCAATAGACCGAAATCGGCAAAATCCCTTATAAATCAAAAGAATAGCCCGA
GATAGAGT
[37 nt withheld, positions 639-675]
AAAGAACGTGGACTCCAACGTCAAAGG
[141 nt withheld, positions 703-843]
G
[46 nt withheld, positions 845-890]
A
[95 nt withheld, positions 892-986]
TATGCGGTGTGAAATACCGCACAGATGCGTAAGGAGAAAATACCGCATCAGGCGCCCCTGCAGGCAGCTG
CGCGCTCGCTCGCTCACTGAGGCCGCCCGGGCAAAGCCCGGGCGTCGGGCGACCTTTGGTCGCCCGGCCT
CAGTGAGCGAGCGAGCGCGCAGAGAGGGAGTGGCCAACTCCATCACTAGGGGTTCCTGCGGCCGCTCGGT
CCGCACGTGAGATCTCATGCCTGCTATTGTCTTCCCAATCCTCCCCCTTGCTGTCCTGCCCCACCCCACC
CCCCAGAATAGAATGACACCTACTCAGACAATGCGATGCAATTTCCTCATTTTATTAGGAAAGGACAGTG
GGAGTGGCACCTTCCAGGGTCAAGGAAGGCACGGGGGAGGGGCAAACAACAGATGGCTGGCAACTAGAAG
GCACAGTCGAAGATCTCTCGAGCCACGGAATTGTCAGTGCCCAACAGCCGAGCCCCTGTCCAGCAGCGGG
CAAGGCAGGCGGCGATGAGTTCCGCCGTGGCAAGAACTAACCAGGATTTATACAAGGAGGAGAAAATGAA
AGCCATACGGGAAGCAATAGCATGATACAAAGGCATTAAAGCAGCGTATCCACATAGCGTAAAAGGAGCA
ACATAGTTAAGAATACCAGTCAATCTTTCACAAATTTTGTAATCCAGAGGTTGATTATGATATCGAATTC
GCGGCCGCGGCGCGCCGTCGACTTACTTGTACAGCTCGTCCATGCCGAGAGTGATCCCGGCGGCGGTCAC
GAACTCCAGCAGGACCATGTGATCGCGCTTCTCGTTGGGGTCTTTGCTCAGCTTGGACTGGTAGCTCAGG
TAGTGGTTGTCGGGCAGCAGCACGGGGCCGTCGCCGATGGGGGTGTTCTGCTGGTAGTGGTCGGCGAGCT
GCACGCCGCCGTCCTCGATGTTGTGGCGGATCTTGAAGTTGGCCTTGATGCCGTTCTTCTGCTTGTCGGC
GGTGATATAGACGTTGTGGCTGTTGTAGTTGTACTCCAGCTTGTGCCCCAGGATGTTGCCGTCCTCCTTG
AAGTCGATGCCCTTCAGCTCGATGCGGTTCACCAGGGTGTCGCCCTCGAACTTCACCTCGGCGCGGGTCT
TGTAGTTGCCGTCGTCCTTGAAGAAGATGGTGCGCTCCTGGACGTAGCCTTCGGGCATGGCGGACTTGAA
GAAGTCGTGCTGCTTCATGTGGTCGGGGTAGCGGGCGAAGCACTGCACGCCGTAGCCCAGGGTGGTCACG
AGGGTGGGCCAGGGCACGGGCAGCTTGCCGGTGGTGCAGATCAGCTTCAGGGTCAGCTTGCCGTAGGTGG
CATCGCCCTCGCCCTCGCCGGACACGCTGAACTTGTGGCCGTTTACGTCGCCGTCCAGCTCGACCAGGAT
GGGCACCACCCCGGTGAACAGCTCCTCGCCCTTGCTCACCATGGTGGCGACCGGTAGCGCTAGCTTCGAA
AGATCTGGATCCCAGAAGCAAATGTAAGCAATAGATGGCTCTGCCCTGACTTTTATGCCCAGCCCGAGCT
CCGGTGTAGCAGTGTGTTAAGTAGGTAGTAGGCAGCAGGCAAATGCCTCCACAGGCCTCCACTCCACGGG
CCACCACTCACTCACTCACTTAGCTATGTTCTAAGACCTAAATCGTGTGCTATTGTCACCCACAGCACAC
TCAGGAAAATCTAGACTCCAAAAAGTTAAAGCCTTAGCTAAGGTTTTATGGAAAGTAAACAGCAGAGTCA
GTATTTTCTTCCTTCCCCACAGCTTTCTAAGAAAAGGATGTTGTGCAGTTTCCATTGAATACATCACAAG
CTGTTAGCAAAAATGTTTCTTGCTGGAATATAAGCAAAAGGTCTTGGGAGGCATGGAGGAAGGACAGACA
GCATATTCTTCAAGCATTACTAATTGTGTGAACACTCTAAAACACAGAAAACCCCTCCCAGTCCCAGAGA
CTGGCATATCCCATTTCTGTCTTTTACCACTAGCTGTTTTCATAAACGCTCATCATTTTGGTGTTCTAAA
CACCCTCAGAGTACAGACCGATTATTACTCTTACAACGCGTGCGGCCGCAGGAACCCCTAGTGATGGAGT
TGGCCACTCCCTCTCTGCGCGCTCGCTCGCTCACTGAGGCCGGGCGACCAAAGGTCGCCCGACGCCCGGG
CGGCCTCAGTGAGCGAGCGAGCGCGCAGCTGCCTGCAGGACATGTGAGCAAAAGGCCAGCAAAAGGCCAG
GAACCGTAAAAAGGCCGCGTTGCTGGCGTTTTTCCATAGGCTCCGCCCCCCTGACGAGCATCACAAAAAT
CGACGCTCAAGTCAGAGGTGGCGAAACCCGACAGGACTATAAAGATACCAGGCGTTTCCCCCTGGAAGCT
CCCTCGTGCGCTCTCCTGTTCCGACCCTGCCGCTTACCGGATACCTGTCCGCCTTTCTCCCTTCGGGAAG
CGTGGCGCTTTCTCATAGCTCACGCTGTAGGTATCTCAGTTCGGTGTAGGTCGTTCGCTCCAAGCTGGGC
TGTGTGCACGAACCCCCCGTTCAGCCCGACCGCTGCGCCTTATCCGGTAACTATCGTCTTGAGTCCAACC
CGGTAAGACACGACTTATCGCCACTGGCAGCAGCCACTGGTAACAGGATTAGCAGAGCGAGGTATGTAGG
CGGTGCTACAGAGTTCTTGAAGTGGTGGCCTAACTACGGCTACACTAGAAGAACAGTATTTGGTATCTGC
GCTCTGCTGAAGCCAGTTACCTTCGGAAAAAGAGTTGGTAGCTCTTGATCCGGCAAACAAACCACCGCTG
GTAGCGGTGGTTTTTTTGTTTGCAAGCAGCAGATTACGCGCAGAAAAAAAGGATCTCAAGAAGATCCTTT
GATCTTTTCTACGGGGTCTGACGCTCAGTGGAACGAAAACTCACGTTAAGGGATTTTGGTCATGAGATTA
TCAAAAAGGATCTTCACCTAGATCCTTTTAAATTAAAAATGAAGTTTTAAATCAATCTAAAGTATATATG
AGTAAACTTGGTCTGACAGTTACCAATGCTTAATCAGTGAGGCACCTATCTCAGCGATCTGTCTATTTCG
TTCATCCATAGTTGCCTGACTCCCCGTCGTGTAGATAACTACGATACGGGAGGGCTTACCATCTGGCCCC
AGTGCTGCAATGATACCGCGAGACCCACGCTCACCGGCTCCAGATTTATCAGCAATAAACCAGCCAGCCG
GAAGGGCCGAGCGCAGAAGTGGTCCTGCAACTTTATCCGCCTCCATCCAGTCTATTAATTGTTGCCGGGA
AGCTAGAGTAAGTAGTTCGCCAGTTAATAGTTTGCGCAACGTTGTTGCCATTGCTACAGGCATCGTGGTG
TCACGCTCGTCGTTTGGTATGGCTTCATTCAGCTCCGGTTCCCAACGATCAAGGCGAGTTACATGATCCC
CCATGTTGTGCAAAAAAGCGGTTAGCTCCTTCGGTCCTCCGATCGTTGTCAGAAGTAAGTTGGCCGCAGT
GTTATCACTCATGGTTATGGCAGCACTGCATAATTCTCTTACTGTCATGCCATCCGTAAGATGCTTTTCT
GTGACTGGTGAGTACTCAACCAAGTCATTCTGAGAATAGTGTATGCGGCGACCGAGTTGCTCTTGCCCGG
CGTCAATACGGGATAATACCGCGCCACATAGCAGAACTTTAAAAGTGCTCATCATTGGAAAACGTTCTTC
GGGGCGAAAACTCTCAAGGATCTTACCGCTGTTGAGATCCAGTTCGATGTAACC
